Addgene plasmid #19234: HA-VHL wt-pBabe-puro
Depositing lab: William Kaelin. Depositing organization: Dana-Farber Cancer Institute. Publication: Hypoxia-inducible factor linked to differential kidney cancer risk seen with type 2A and type 2B VHL mutations. Li L, Zhang L, Zhang X, Yan Q, Minamishima YA, Olumi AF, Mao M, Bartz S, Kaelin WG. Mol Cell Biol. 2007 Aug . 27(15):5381-92. 10.1128/MCB.00282-07 PubMed 17526729.
Backbone
  Vector backbone: HA-pBabe-puro
  Backbone size w/o insert (bp): 5202
  Vector type: Mammalian Expression, Retroviral
  Selectable markers: Puromycin
Growth in bacteria
  Bacterial resistance: Ampicillin, 100 μg/mL
  Growth temperature: 37°C
  Growth strain: DH5alpha
  Copy number: High Copy
Gene/Insert
  Gene/Insert name: von Hippel-Lindau tumor suppressor (VHL) (alt name: vHL)
  Species: H. sapiens (human)
  Insert size (bp): 652
  Mutation: wt
  GenBank ID: NM_000551
  Entrez Gene: VHL (a.k.a. HRCA1, RCA1, VHL1, pVHL)
  Tag / fusion protein: HA-tag (N terminal on backbone)
  Cloning method: Restriction Enzyme; 5′ cloning site BamH I (not destroyed); 3′ cloning site EcoR I (not destroyed)
  Sequencing primers: 5′ pBabe-5'; 3′ pBabe-3'
Terms and licenses: Academic/Nonprofit Terms; Industry Terms: Not Available to Industry
How to cite: HA-VHL wt-pBabe-puro was a gift from William Kaelin (Addgene plasmid # 19234 ; http://n2t.net/addgene:19234 ; RRID:Addgene_19234)
