[The description below was written by a language model from this plasmid's Addgene catalogue record and pLannotate feature annotations shown in this document.]
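Description:
HA-VHL wt-pBabe-puro is a Moloney murine leukemia virus-based retroviral expression plasmid that carries the wild-type human von Hippel-Lindau tumor suppressor (VHL) coding sequence in an HA-modified pBabe-puro backbone. It is maintained in E. coli as a high-copy plasmid through a ColE1/pUC-type origin and selected with ampicillin via the β-lactamase gene and its own promoter. The sequenced record is about 5.8 kb, consistent with a roughly 5.2 kb backbone plus a roughly 650 bp insert.

The proviral region is bounded by MMLV long terminal repeats. Downstream of the 5' LTR lie a packaging signal and a truncated gag segment lacking its start codon, which together support efficient encapsidation of the genomic RNA when the plasmid is introduced into a packaging cell line that supplies viral proteins in trans. VHL was cloned between BamHI and EcoRI sites, both retained, in frame with an N-terminal HA epitope tag contributed by the backbone. The tag is not annotated separately in the feature table. No internal promoter precedes the insert, so HA-VHL expression is expected to be driven from the 5' LTR, as is standard for pBabe vectors. An SV40 enhancer/early promoter then drives puromycin N-acetyltransferase, allowing puromycin selection of stably transduced mammalian cells. A short fragment annotated as a self-inactivating ΔU3 LTR sits directly upstream of a full-length 3' LTR, so the vector does not appear to be self-inactivating.

pVHL is the substrate-recognition subunit of an E3 ubiquitin ligase that targets hydroxylated hypoxia-inducible factor for degradation. The associated publication compares HIF regulation by VHL mutants linked to differing kidney cancer risk, which suggests that this construct serves as the wild-type reference for stable, epitope-tagged VHL expression.
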