Features (pLannotate 1.2.2; 12 found; start..end, strand, type, name):
      6..475     +  LTR            LTR: long terminal repeat from Moloney murine leukemia virus
    599..873     +  misc_feature   MESV Ψ (fragment): packaging signal of murine embryonic stem cell virus
    940..1356    +  CDS            gag (truncated): truncated Moloney murine leukemia virus (MMLV) gag gene lacking the start codon
   1433..2071    +  CDS            VHL (sequence partly withheld): VHL_HUMAN - Experimental evidence at protein level: Swiss-Prot protein existence level 1. Involved in the ubiquitination and subsequent proteasomal degradation via the von Hippel-Lindau ubiquitination complex. Seems to act as a target recruitment subunit in the E3 ubiquitin ligase complex and recruits hydroxylated hypoxia-inducible factor (HIF) under normoxic conditions. Involved in transcriptional repression through interaction with HIF1A, HIF1AN and histone deacetylases. Ubiquitinates, in an oxygen-responsive manner, ADRB2. From Homo sapiens (Human).
   2124..2453    +  promoter       SV40 promoter: SV40 enhancer and early promoter
   2463..3062    +  CDS            PuroR: puromycin N-acetyltransferase; pac from Streptomyces alboniger; confers resistance to puromycin
   3161..3282    +  LTR            3' LTR (ΔU3) (fragment): self-inactivating 3' long terminal repeat (LTR) from Moloney murine leukemia virus
   3283..3752    +  LTR            LTR: long terminal repeat from Moloney murine leukemia virus
   3818..3870    -  CDS            lacI (fragment): lac repressor; lacI; The lac repressor binds to the lac operator to inhibit transcription in E. coli. This inhibition can be relieved by adding lactose or isopropyl-β-D-thiogalactopyranoside (IPTG).
   4053..4641    -  rep_origin     ori: high-copy-number ColE1/pMB1/pBR322/pUC origin of replication
   4801..5661    -  CDS            AmpR: β-lactamase; bla; confers resistance to ampicillin, carbenicillin, and related antibiotics
   5662..5766    -  promoter       AmpR promoter: bla
>Addgene plasmid #19234 | HA-VHL wt-pBabe-puro | addgene full sequence | sequence record 217587 | Addgene NGS Result
GCAGCCTGAATATGGGCCAAACAGGATATCTGTGGTAAGCAGTTCCTGCCCCGGCTCAGGGCCAAGAACA
GATGGAACAGCTGAATATGGGCCAAACAGGATATCTGTGGTAAGCAGTTCCTGCCCCGGCTCAGGGCCAA
GAACAGATGGTCCCCAGATGCGGTCCAGCCCTCAGCAGTTTCTAGAGAACCATCAGATGTTTCCAGGGTG
CCCCAAGGACCTGAAATGACCCTGTGCCTTATTTGAACTAACCAATCAGTTCGCTTCTCGCTTCTGTTCG
CGCGCTTCTGCTCCCCGAGCTCAATAAAAGAGCCCACAACCCCTCACTCGGGGCGCCAGTCCTCCGATTG
ACTGAGTCGCCCGGGTACCCGTGTATCCAATAAACCCTCTTGCAGTTGCATCCGACTTGTGGTCTCGCTG
TTCCTTGGGAGGGTCTCCTCTGAGTGATTGACTACCCGTCAGCGGGGGTCTTTCATTTGGGGGCTCGTCC
GGGATCGGGAGACCCCTGCCCAGGGACCACCGACCCACCACCGGGAGGCAAGCTGGCCAGCAACTTATCT
GTGTCTGTCCGATTGTCTAGTGTCTATGACTGATTTTATGCGCCTGCGTCGGTACTAGTTAGCTAACTAG
CTCTGTATCTGGCGGACCCGTGGTGGAACTGACGAGTTCTGAACACCCGGCCGCAACCCTGGGAGACGTC
CCAGGGACTTTGGGGGCCGTTTTTGTGGCCCGACCTGAGGAAGGGAGTCGATGTGGAATCCGACCCCGTC
AGGATATGTGGTTCTGGTAGGAGACGAGAACCTAAAACAGTTCCCGCCTCCGTCTGAATTTTTGCTTTCG
GTTTGGAACCGAAGCCGCGCGTCTTGTCTGCTGCAGCGCTGCAGCATCGTTCTGTGTTGTCTCTGTCTGA
CTGTGTTTCTGTATTTGTCTGAAAATTAGGGCCAGACTGTTACCACTCCCTTAAGTTTGACCTTAGGTCA
CTGGAAAGATGTCGAGCGGATCGCTCACAACCAGTCGGTAGATGTCAAGAAGAGACGTTGGGTTACCTTC
TGCTCTGCAGAATGGCCAACCTTTAACGTCGGATGGCCGCGAGACGGCACCTTTAACCGAGACCTCATCA
CCCAGGTTAAGATCAAGGTCTTTTCACCTGGCCCGCATGGACACCCAGACCAGGTCCCCTACATCGTGAC
CTGGGAAGCCTTGGCTTTTGACCCCCCTCCCTGGGTCAAGCCCTTTGTACACCCTAAGCCTCCGCCTCCT
CTTCCTCCATCCGCCCCGTCTCTCCCCCTTGAACCTCCTCGTTCGACCCCGCCTCGATCCTCCCTTTATC
CAGCCCTCACTCCTTCTCTAGGCGCCGGCCGGATCGAAGACTAAGCTTACCATGGCCTACCCCTACGACG
TGCCCGACTACGCCTCCCTCGGATCCGCCACCATGCCCCGGAGGGCGGAGAACTGGGACGAGGCCGAGGT
AGGCGCGGAGGAGGCAGGCGTCGAAGAGTACGGCCCTGAAGAAGACGGCGGGGAGGAGTCGGGCGCCGAG
GAGTCCGGCCCGGAAGAGTCCGGCCCGGAGGAACTGGGCGCCGAGGAGGAGATGGAGGCCGGGCGGCCGC
GGCCC
[423 nt withheld, positions 1616-2038]
CAGGAGCGCATTGCACATCAACGGATGGGAGATTGAATTCGATATCTCGAGTAATTCGCCAGCACAGTGG
TCGACCCTGTGGAATGTGTGTCAGTTAGGGTGTGGAAAGTCCCCAGGCTCCCCAGCAGGCAGAAGTATGC
AAAGCATGCATCTCAATTAGTCAGCAACCAGGTGTGGAAAGTCCCCAGGCTCCCCAGCAGGCAGAAGTAT
GCAAAGCATGCATCTCAATTAGTCAGCAACCATAGTCCCGCCCCTAACTCCGCCCATCCCGCCCCTAACT
CCGCCCAGTTCCGCCCATTCTCCGCCCCATGGCTGACTAATTTTTTTTATTTATGCAGAGGCCGAGGCCG
CCTCGGCCTCTGAGCTATTCCAGAAGTAGTGAGGAGGCTTTTTTGGAGGCCTAGGCTTTTGCAAAAAGCT
TACCATGACCGAGTACAAGCCCACGGTGCGCCTCGCCACCCGCGACGACGTCCCCAGGGCCGTACGCACC
CTCGCCGCCGCGTTCGCCGACTACCCCGCCACGCGCCACACCGTCGATCCGGACCGCCACATCGAGCGGG
TCACCGAGCTGCAAGAACTCTTCCTCACGCGCGTCGGGCTCGACATCGGCAAGGTGTGGGTCGCGGACGA
CGGCGCCGCGGTGGCGGTCTGGACCACGCCGGAGAGCGTCGAAGCGGGGGCGGTGTTCGCCGAGATCGGC
CCGCGCATGGCCGAGTTGAGCGGTTCCCGGCTGGCCGCGCAGCAACAGATGGAAGGCCTCCTGGCGCCGC
ACCGGCCCAAGGAGCCCGCGTGGTTCCTGGCCACCGTCGGCGTCTCGCCCGACCACCAGGGCAAGGGTCT
GGGCAGCGCCGTCGTGCTCCCCGGAGTGGAGGCGGCCGAGCGCGCCGGGGTGCCCGCCTTCCTGGAGACC
TCCGCGCCCCGCAACCTCCCCTTCTACGAGCGGCTCGGCTTCACCGTCACCGCCGACGTCGAGGTGCCCG
AAGGACCGCGCACCTGGTGCATGACCCGCAAGCCCGGTGCCTGACGCCCGCCCCACGACCCGCAGCGCCC
GACCGAAAGGAGCGCACGACCCCATGCATCGATAAAATAAAAGATTTTATTTAGTCTCCAGAAAAAGGGG
GGAATGAAAGACCCCACCTGTAGGTTTGGCAAGCTAGCTTAAGTAACGCCATTTTGCAAGGCATGGAAAA
ATACATAACTGAGAATAGAGAAGTTCAGATCAAGGTCAGGAACAGATGGAACAGCTGAATATGGGCCAAA
CAGGATATCTGTGGTAAGCAGTTCCTGCCCCGGCTCAGGGCCAAGAACAGATGGAACAGCTGAATATGGG
CCAAACAGGATATCTGTGGTAAGCAGTTCCTGCCCCGGCTCAGGGCCAAGAACAGATGGTCCCCAGATGC
GGTCCAGCCCTCAGCAGTTTCTAGAGAACCATCAGATGTTTCCAGGGTGCCCCAAGGACCTGAAATGACC
CTGTGCCTTATTTGAACTAACCAATCAGTTCGCTTCTCGCTTCTGTTCGCGCGCTTCTGCTCCCCGAGCT
CAATAAAAGAGCCCACAACCCCTCACTCGGGGCGCCAGTCCTCCGATTGACTGAGTCGCCCGGGTACCCG
TGTATCCAATAAACCCTCTTGCAGTTGCATCCGACTTGTGGTCTCGCTGTTCCTTGGGAGGGTCTCCTCT
GAGTGATTGACTACCCGTCAGCGGGGGTCTTTCACATGCAGCATGTATCAAAATTAATTTGGTTTTTTTT
CTTAAGTATTTACATTAAATGGCCATAGTTGCATTAATGAATCGGCCAACGCGCGGGGAGAGGCGGTTTG
CGTATTGGGCGCTCTTCCGCTTCCTCGCTCACTGACTCGCTGCGCTCGGTCGTTCGGCTGCGGCGAGCGG
TATCAGCTCACTCAAAGGCGGTAATACGGTTATCCACAGAATCAGGGGATAACGCAGGAAAGAACATGTG
AGCAAAAGGCCAGCAAAAGGCCAGGAACCGTAAAAAGGCCGCGTTGCTGGCGTTTTTCCATAGGCTCCGC
CCCCCTGACGAGCATCACAAAAATCGACGCTCAAGTCAGAGGTGGCGAAACCCGACAGGACTATAAAGAT
ACCAGGCGTTTCCCCCTGGAAGCTCCCTCGTGCGCTCTCCTGTTCCGACCCTGCCGCTTACCGGATACCT
GTCCGCCTTTCTCCCTTCGGGAAGCGTGGCGCTTTCTCATAGCTCACGCTGTAGGTATCTCAGTTCGGTG
TAGGTCGTTCGCTCCAAGCTGGGCTGTGTGCACGAACCCCCCGTTCAGCCCGACCGCTGCGCCTTATCCG
GTAACTATCGTCTTGAGTCCAACCCGGTAAGACACGACTTATCGCCACTGGCAGCAGCCACTGGTAACAG
GATTAGCAGAGCGAGGTATGTAGGCGGTGCTACAGAGTTCTTGAAGTGGTGGCCTAACTACGGCTACACT
AGAAGAACAGTATTTGGTATCTGCGCTCTGCTGAAGCCAGTTACCTTCGGAAAAAGAGTTGGTAGCTCTT
GATCCGGCAAACAAACCACCGCTGGTAGCGGTGGTTTTTTTGTTTGCAAGCAGCAGATTACGCGCAGAAA
AAAAGGATCTCAAGAAGATCCTTTGATCTTTTCTACGGGGTCTGACGCTCAGTGGAACGAAAACTCACGT
TAAGGGATTTTGGTCATGAGATTATCAAAAAGGATCTTCACCTAGATCCTTTTGCGGCCGCAAATCAATC
TAAAGTATATATGAGTAAACTTGGTCTGACAGTTACCAATGCTTAATCAGTGAGGCACCTATCTCAGCGA
TCTGTCTATTTCGTTCATCCATAGTTGCCTGACTCCCCGTCGTGTAGATAACTACGATACGGGAGGGCTT
ACCATCTGGCCCCAGTGCTGCAATGATACCGCGAGACCCACGCTCACCGGCTCCAGATTTATCAGCAATA
AACCAGCCAGCCGGAAGGGCCGAGCGCAGAAGTGGTCCTGCAACTTTATCCGCCTCCATCCAGTCTATTA
ATTGTTGCCGGGAAGCTAGAGTAAGTAGTTCGCCAGTTAATAGTTTGCGCAACGTTGTTGCCATTGCTAC
AGGCATCGTGGTGTCACGCTCGTCGTTTGGTATGGCTTCATTCAGCTCCGGTTCCCAACGATCAAGGCGA
GTTACATGATCCCCCATGTTGTGCAAAAAAGCGGTTAGCTCCTTCGGTCCTCCGATCGTTGTCAGAAGTA
AGTTGGCCGCAGTGTTATCACTCATGGTTATGGCAGCACTGCATAATTCTCTTACTGTCATGCCATCCGT
AAGATGCTTTTCTGTGACTGGTGAGTACTCAACCAAGTCATTCTGAGAATAGTGTATGCGGCGACCGAGT
TGCTCTTGCCCGGCGTCAATACGGGATAATACCGCGCCACATAGCAGAACTTTAAAAGTGCTCATCATTG
GAAAACGTTCTTCGGGGCGAAAACTCTCAAGGATCTTACCGCTGTTGAGATCCAGTTCGATGTAACCCAC
TCGTGCACCCAACTGATCTTCAGCATCTTTTACTTTCACCAGCGTTTCTGGGTGAGCAAAAACAGGAAGG
CAAAATGCCGCAAAAAAGGGAATAAGGGCGACACGGAAATGTTGAATACTCATACTCTTCCTTTTTCAAT
ATTATTGAAGCATTTATCAGGGTTATTGTCTCATGAGCGGATACATATTTGAATGTATTTAGAAAAATAA
ACAAATAGGGGTTCCGCGCACATTTCCCCGAAAAGTGCCACCT
