>Addgene plasmid #19234 | HA-VHL wt-pBabe-puro | addgene partial sequence | sequence record 25163 | 19234 with pBABE-5
CTTACCATGGCCTACCCCTACNACGTGCCCGACTACGCCTCCCTCGGATCCGCCACCATGCCCCGGAGGG
CGGAGAACTGGGACGAGGCCGAGGTAGGCGCGGAGGAGGCAGGCGTCGAAGAGTACGGCCCTGAAGAAGA
CGGCGGGGAGGAGTCGGGCGCCGAGGAGTCCGGCCCGGAAGAGTCCGGCCCGGAGGAACTGGGCGCCGAG
GAGGAGATGGAGGCCGGGCGGCCGCGGCCC
[423 nt withheld, positions 241-663]
CAGGAGCGCATTGCACATCAACGGATGGGAGANTGAATTCGATATCTCGAGTAATTCGCCAGCACAGTGG
TCGACCCTGTGGAATGTGTGTCAGTTANGGTGTGGA
